Addgene plasmid #1721: pPD138.11
Purpose: (Empty Backbone)
Depositing lab: Andrew Fire. Depositing organization: Carnegie Institution for Science.
Backbone
  Vector backbone: Unknown
  Backbone size (bp): 6588
  Vector type: Worm Expression
Growth in bacteria
  Bacterial resistance: Ampicillin, 100 μg/mL
  Growth temperature: 37°C
  Growth strain: DH5alpha
  Copy number: High Copy
Gene/Insert
  Gene/Insert name: None
  Tag / fusion protein: EGFPN, EGFPC, IVSL, myo3-2341, myo3Tsa
  Cloning method: Restriction Enzyme
Terms and licenses: Academic/Nonprofit Terms; Industry Terms: Not Available to Industry
Depositor comments: See Fire Lab Vector Kit Documentation 2005. Fire Lab Miniprep Number pPD138.11, Ligation number L4901.
How to cite: pPD138.11 was a gift from Andrew Fire (Addgene plasmid # 1721 ; http://n2t.net/addgene:1721 ; RRID:Addgene_1721)
