[The description below was written by a language model from this plasmid's Addgene catalogue record and pLannotate feature annotations shown in this document.]
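Description:
pPD138.11 is a Caenorhabditis elegans expression vector from the Fire Lab Vector Kit (2005 documentation), deposited as an empty backbone with no gene insert. It is about 6.6 kb; the parental backbone is recorded as unknown, but the annotated features point to a pUC-type bacterial scaffold. It carries a high-copy ColE1/pMB1 origin and an ampicillin resistance gene (β-lactamase) with its own promoter. It also retains remnants of the lac region (a lacI fragment, CAP binding site, lac promoter and operator), along with small rop and bom fragments. The plasmid is propagated in E. coli under ampicillin selection.

The functional payload is a green fluorescent reporter cassette. The catalogue lists the modules EGFPN, EGFPC, IVSL, myo3-2341 and myo3Tsa. By their names, these suggest N- and C-terminal EGFP segments, a synthetic intron, and sequences derived from the body-wall muscle myosin gene myo-3, although the record does not define the modules. The feature table annotates a complete EGFP coding sequence followed by a short multiple cloning site fragment, with a second polylinker fragment just upstream of EGFP across the circular junction. The roughly 2.4 kb stretch between the lac operator and this polylinker is unannotated. It is a plausible location for the myo-3 promoter region, but the table does not confirm this. A short match to C. elegans aex-5 downstream of EGFP probably reflects genomic sequence carried in with a 3' flanking element rather than an intended coding feature.

The record does not state a specific purpose beyond empty backbone. A vector of this design would typically serve as an EGFP reporter or as a starting point for fusion constructs in worm transgenesis, with the kit documentation giving the details.
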