Features (pLannotate 1.2.2; 13 found; start..end, strand, type, name):
     22..738     +  CDS            EGFP: EGFP is a basic (constitutively fluorescent) green fluorescent protein published in 1996, derived from Aequorea victoria. It is reported to be a rapidly-maturing weak dimer with moderate acid sensitivity.
    739..773     +  misc_feature   MCS (fragment): multiple cloning site
   1374..1526    +  CDS            aex-5 (fragment): AEX5_CAEEL - Also known as kpc-3 From Caenorhabditis elegans.
   1654..1689    +  CDS            rop (fragment): Rop protein, which maintains plasmids at low copy number; rop
   1791..1890    +  misc_feature   bom (fragment): basis of mobility region from pBR322
   1988..2092    +  promoter       AmpR promoter: bla
   2093..2953    +  CDS            AmpR: β-lactamase; bla; confers resistance to ampicillin, carbenicillin, and related antibiotics
   3124..3712    +  rep_origin     ori: high-copy-number ColE1/pMB1/pBR322/pUC origin of replication
   3895..3987    +  CDS            lacI (fragment): lac repressor; lacI; The lac repressor binds to the lac operator to inhibit transcription in E. coli. This inhibition can be relieved by adding lactose or isopropyl-β-D-thiogalactopyranoside (IPTG).
   4000..4021    +  protein_bind   CAP binding site: CAP binding activates transcription in the presence of cAMP. E. coli catabolite activator protein
   4036..4066    +  promoter       lac promoter: promoter for the E. coli lac operon
   4074..4090    +  protein_bind   lac operator: The lac repressor binds to the lac operator to inhibit transcription in E. coli. This inhibition can be relieved by adding lactose or isopropyl-β-D-thiogalactopyranoside (IPTG). lac repressor encoded by lacI
   6523..6539    -  misc_feature   MCS (fragment): pUC18/19 multiple cloning site
>Addgene plasmid #1721 | pPD138.11 | depositor full sequence | sequence record 327 | Author sequence
CTAGCGCTACCGGTCGCCACCATGGTGAGCAAGGGCGAGGAGCTGTTCACCGGGGTGGTGCCCATCCTGG
TCGAGCTGGACGGCGACGTAAACGGCCACAAGTTCAGCGTGTCCGGCGAGGGCGAGGGCGATGCCACCTA
CGGCAAGCTGACCCTGAAGTTCATCTGCACCACCGGCAAGCTGCCCGTGCCCTGGCCCACCCTCGTGACC
ACCCTGACCTACGGCGTGCAGTGCTTCAGCCGCTACCCCGACCACATGAAGCAGCACGACTTCTTCAAGT
CCGCCATGCCCGAAGGCTACGTCCAGGAGCGCACCATCTTCTTCAAGGACGACGGCAACTACAAGACCCG
CGCCGAGGTGAAGTTCGAGGGCGACACCCTGGTGAACCGCATCGAGCTGAAGGGCATCGACTTCAAGGAG
GACGGCAACATCCTGGGGCACAAGCTGGAGTACAACTACAACAGCCACAACGTCTATATCATGGCCGACA
AGCAGAAGAACGGCATCAAGGTGAACTTCAAGATCCGCCACAACATCGAGGACGGCAGCGTGCAGCTCGC
CGACCACTACCAGCAGAACACCCCCATCGGCGACGGCCCCGTGCTGCTGCCCGACAACCACTACCTGAGC
ACCCAGTCCGCCCTGAGCAAAGACCCCAACGAGAAGCGCGATCACATGGTCCTGCTGGAGTTCGTGACCG
CCGCCGGGATCACTCTCGGCATGGACGAGCTGTACAAGTCCGGACTCAGATCTCGAGCTCAAGCTTCGAA
TTCCAACTGAGCGCCGGTCGCTACCATTACCAACTTGTCTGGTGTCAAAAATAATAGGGGCCGCTGTCAT
CAGAGTAAGTTTAAACTGAGTTCTACTAACTAACGAGTAATATTTAAATTTTCAGCATCTCGCGCCCGTG
CCTCTGACTTCTAAGTCCAATTACTCTTCAACATCCCTACATGCTCTTTCTCCCTGTGCTCCCACCCCCT
ATTTTTGTTATTATCAAAAAACTTCTCTTAATTTCTTTGTTTTTTAGCTTCTTTTAAGTCACCTCTAACA
ATGAAATTGTGTAGATTCAAAAATAGAATTAATTCGTAATAAAAAGTCGAAAAAAATTGTGCTCCCTCCC
CCCATTAATAATAATTCTATCCCAAAATCTACACAATGTTCTGTGTACACTTCTTATGTTTTTTACTTCT
GATAAATTTTTTTGAAACATCATAGAAAAAACCGCACACAAAATACCTTATCATATGTTACGTTTCAGTT
TATGACCGCAATTTTTATTTCTTCGCACGTCTGGGCCTCTCATGACGTCAAATCATGCTCATCGTGAAAA
AGTTTTGGAGTATTTTTGGAATTTTTCAATCAAGTGAAAGTTTATGAAATTAATTTTCCTGCTTTTGCTT
TTTGGGGTTTCCCCTATTGTTTGTCAAGATTTCGAGGACGGCGTTTTTCTTGCTAAAATCACAAGTATTG
ATGAGCACGATGCAAGAAAGATCGGAAGAAGGTTTGGGTTTGAGGCTCAGTGGAAGGTGAGTAGAAGTTG
ATAATTTGAAAGTGGAGTAGTGTCTATGGGGTTTTTGCCTTAAATGACAGAATACATTCCCAATATACCA
AACATAACTGTTTCCTACTAGTCGGCCGTACGGGCCCTTTCGTCTCGCGCGTTTCGGTGATGACGGTGAA
AACCTCTGACACATGCAGCTCCCGGAGACGGTCACAGCTTGTCTGTAAGCGGATGCCGGGAGCAGACAAG
CCCGTCAGGGCGCGTCAGCGGGTGTTGGCGGGTGTCGGGGCTGGCTTAACTATGCGGCATCAGAGCAGAT
TGTACTGAGAGTGCACCATATGCGGTGTGAAATACCGCACAGATGCGTAAGGAGAAAATACCGCATCAGG
CGGCCTTAAGGGCCTCGTGATACGCCTATTTTTATAGGTTAATGTCATGATAATAATGGTTTCTTAGACG
TCAGGTGGCACTTTTCGGGGAAATGTGCGCGGAACCCCTATTTGTTTATTTTTCTAAATACATTCAAATA
TGTATCCGCTCATGAGACAATAACCCTGATAAATGCTTCAATAATATTGAAAAAGGAAGAGTATGAGTAT
TCAACATTTCCGTGTCGCCCTTATTCCCTTTTTTGCGGCATTTTGCCTTCCTGTTTTTGCTCACCCAGAA
ACGCTGGTGAAAGTAAAAGATGCTGAAGATCAGTTGGGTGCACGAGTGGGTTACATCGAACTGGATCTCA
ACAGCGGTAAGATCCTTGAGAGTTTTCGCCCCGAAGAACGTTTTCCAATGATGAGCACTTTTAAAGTTCT
GCTATGTGGCGCGGTATTATCCCGTATTGACGCCGGGCAAGAGCAACTCGGTCGCCGCATACACTATTCT
CAGAATGACTTGGTTGAGTACTCACCAGTCACAGAAAAGCATCTTACGGATGGCATGACAGTAAGAGAAT
TATGCAGTGCTGCCATAACCATGAGTGATAACACTGCGGCCAACTTACTTCTGACAACGATCGGAGGACC
GAAGGAGCTAACCGCTTTTTTGCACAACATGGGGGATCATGTAACTCGCCTTGATCGTTGGGAACCGGAG
CTGAATGAAGCCATACCAAACGACGAGCGTGACACCACGATGCCTGTAGCAATGGCAACAACGTTGCGCA
AACTATTAACTGGCGAACTACTTACTCTAGCTTCCCGGCAACAATTAATAGACTGGATGGAGGCGGATAA
AGTTGCAGGACCACTTCTGCGCTCGGCCCTTCCGGCTGGCTGGTTTATTGCTGATAAATCTGGAGCCGGT
GAGCGTGGGTCTCGCGGTATCATTGCAGCACTGGGGCCAGATGGTAAGCCCTCCCGTATCGTAGTTATCT
ACACGACGGGGAGTCAGGCAACTATGGATGAACGAAATAGACAGATCGCTGAGATAGGTGCCTCACTGAT
TAAGCATTGGTAACTGTCAGACCAAGTTTACTCATATATACTTTAGATTGATTTAAAACTTCATTTTTAA
TTTAAAAGGATCTAGGTGAAGATCCTTTTTGATAATCTCATGACCAAAATCCCTTAACGTGAGTTTTCGT
TCCACTGAGCGTCAGACCCCGTAGAAAAGATCAAAGGATCTTCTTGAGATCCTTTTTTTCTGCGCGTAAT
CTGCTGCTTGCAAACAAAAAAACCACCGCTACCAGCGGTGGTTTGTTTGCCGGATCAAGAGCTACCAACT
CTTTTTCCGAAGGTAACTGGCTTCAGCAGAGCGCAGATACCAAATACTGTCCTTCTAGTGTAGCCGTAGT
TAGGCCACCACTTCAAGAACTCTGTAGCACCGCCTACATACCTCGCTCTGCTAATCCTGTTACCAGTGGC
TGCTGCCAGTGGCGATAAGTCGTGTCTTACCGGGTTGGACTCAAGACGATAGTTACCGGATAAGGCGCAG
CGGTCGGGCTGAACGGGGGGTTCGTGCACACAGCCCAGCTTGGAGCGAACGACCTACACCGAACTGAGAT
ACCTACAGCGTGAGCATTGAGAAAGCGCCACGCTTCCCGAAGGGAGAAAGGCGGACAGGTATCCGGTAAG
CGGCAGGGTCGGAACAGGAGAGCGCACGAGGGAGCTTCCAGGGGGAAACGCCTGGTATCTTTATAGTCCT
GTCGGGTTTCGCCACCTCTGACTTGAGCGTCGATTTTTGTGATGCTCGTCAGGGGGGCGGAGCCTATGGA
AAAACGCCAGCAACGCGGCCTTTTTACGGTTCCTGGCCTTTTGCTGGCCTTTTGCTCACATGTTCTTTCC
TGCGTTATCCCCTGATTCTGTGGATAACCGTATTACCGCCTTTGAGTGAGCTGATACCGCTCGCCGCAGC
CGAACGACCGAGCGCAGCGAGTCAGTGAGCGAGGAAGCGGAAGAGCGCCCAATACGCAAACCGCCTCTCC
CCGCGCGTTGGCCGATTCATTAATGCAGCTGGCACGACAGGTTTCCCGACTGGAAAGCGGGCAGTGAGCG
CAACGCAATTAATGTGAGTTAGCTCACTCATTAGGCACCCCAGGCTTTACACTTTATGCTTCCGGCTCGT
ATGTTGTGTGGAATTGTGAGCGGATAACAATTTCACACAGGAAACAGCTATGACCATGATTACGCCAAGC
TTGGGCTGCAGGTCGGCTATAATAAGTTCTTGAATAAAATAATTTTCCCGACAAAACATGAGTATTTCTT
TCGAAAATAAAAGTGCAGGCTAATTAGAGATTATTCTGTAATTAACTGCATAATTTGTCACGTGCCATAG
TTTTACATTCCACTACGTCATAGTTCTTAAAATACTAATCTCCTGAAAATAGAAGTAGGTGAAGAAAGTT
TAATTATCAGTTCTAAAATGACAATTGATCTTTGGAATATGTTCTGAAACTACCGATCATTGAACAGATG
CTATTTGAATGATATAGAATTGTATATTTGCAATTTCTGAAACGCGTTCTTAAAGGCACACAGATTAATT
CAAAAGGGTCTGGCCGCAAAAAGGTTTATGGTGGCCGATTTTGAGTTTTGTGTGTGATTGCTTTTTCACA
ATCAGTGTTTTCAGGATTATGTGATGAACTAGATCTTCAAGTTTCGTTACATTTCATATGTTTTCGGAAC
TCACGAAGTACATATTGGGTATTGTGCTCAAAAAATTCAGCAATCAGCTTCGCTCCGCTGACTTTAGAAC
CCAAAAAAATAGTATGGCCAAACTGACTGTGTTACGATCATTTCAATTTTTCAATACATATTTAAGATTT
CTAAGAGTAAGAAGGTCAAAAACTGTTCTGGAATACATATATATTTTTCAGGTTACAATTAGTCAAAAAG
TGCACTGAAATATACGTTTTAATTTCACGAATAACCCAATTAGTTCAATGTATTTTTGGTCAACCAACGT
TAAAGTTTGGCTTCCAACCAATTATCATTTCTGATCAACCACAATGTTTTTTCTTTATCTGCAAGTTAAT
TTTTTATTTTTATCCAGATGTTTGGCATATTTTTCAATTCTTCACTAGCGCCCACTTCTTGCACTTCCGG
CGCCCTGAATCTAATGCATCTGTTGCAAGAATTGAAAGACCAATCAACACATTGTTTTCTTCACGAGATA
CTGAAGAAAATGAATAAAAACAGAGAAAAAGAGCCATGTGATTAGTGACAACTGTTGCTAACAGATACCA
TAGCTTGGACTTGGTACGTGATGGCAACGTATGGGTCAACAAAAATGATTGCAGAGGGGGTGCAAAACAG
TCAAGTCGAGAAAATATGAAAAACAGAAAACAAAGAACAGAAAAATGGGTTTGAGAGTCAGTATAATTTA
TAAAAGAAAAATTGTACATAGAAATTAACCATTTTTGTAGAAGAAGTTATTTTTCAAGCATCGTTAAAAA
TTATTCAAAGCACCTTATTTCATATTTAATTTTAAACATGGTTAAATGAACAACACGGTGCGCAATCAGG
AAAACTTGAAATCTGAAACTGTTGTTGTGATCTTCTTCGCAACTGTTCAGATAGCACTAGTGTAATGTTA
AGAGTGCGCGAATATAATGGAATATAATGGATCACACCTCCTGCCATCAGGTAAACGTCTCTGTTATCAC
ATATTTCCAACTATTAAATTTTTACCTTTTACAGTTTTACATTTTTTTGAAAAAAGTAACTTTTTGTCTT
CAAAATCCCTGACGAAAATATCAAATATTTTAATCGAGACTGCAGAGGAACCGATTGATGATTTGGAAAA
TCCAGCTTTACCTGTGTAAGAACTGAAAAGTTTCATAACCCTAGGGTATTCCCAGTTACATTCCCCACTG
GCTAACAATAGCACCCAGTTTTTCATCACCTTTCTTCAAATTTCTCGGCGATTTGTTAAAAACAAAATTT
GTGTCCCTTCTCTGATATCTCTATGTCTCTAAACACAAGTTCATCGGAAAACGAAGGAGGGTAGGTGTTG
GTTGGGCTCCCGAAGTGAAAATAGAAGAGCAAGAATAGAATATTAGAGAGAGAGTGCAGAGAGGGCGGGA
TAGCTCCCGGGATTCCGTTTTCTTCTTCTTTATCTTCAACGATGATGTGTGTGCGTGTTGTATAGATTCT
GTTGCTCCCCCACAACTCGCTCCGAAGGCTCAATACAATTCAATTGATATTGGAGGAGAGCCTACCGGAG
TGGGAGGATAAGAAGAAACATAAGAAGAAGAAGAAGAAGAAGCATGCTTCTGGTTTTTGATGCTATGAAA
ACGGCACAAAAAGATGATTGAGGTCCCTTTTCAATACCTTCTCTCATCTTTCAAATCCCATTGAAACCTA
AAACTTCTCACCACGCTTTACCATTGTTCTCCAAAAACTTATAGCAATGTCTATAACTTTTTTATCTCTG
AAAAGCAGTGTTCCATTTTTCTTTTTCCTATTTTATTTCAATTGTTTCTCACATTTCGTTTGGATTCTTT
GCTTGTCAACCAGCTTCTTCTTCCACTTTTACCGTCTAATTTTCAGGGCAGGGAGCCATCAAACCCACGA
CCACTAGATCCATCTAGAGGATCCCCGGGATTGGCCAAAGGACCCAAAGGAGGACCCTTGGAGGGTACCG
G
