>Addgene plasmid #1721 | pPD138.11 | addgene partial sequence | sequence record 16843 | 1721_m13reverse
GCNGCGGCTATATAAGTTCTTGAATAAAATAATTTTCCCGACAAAACATGAGTATTTCTTTCGAAAATAA
AAGTGCAGGCTAATTAGAGATTATTCTGTAATTAACTGCATAATTTGTCACGTGCCATAGTTTTACATTC
CACTACGTCATAGTTCTTAAAATACTAATCTCCTGAAAATAGAAGTAGGTGAAGAAAGTTTAATTATCAG
TTCTAAAATGACAATTGATCTTTGGAATATGTTCTGAAACTACCGATCATTGAACAGATGCTATTTGAAT
GATATAGAATTGTATATTTGCAATTTCTGAAACGCGTTCTTAAAGGCACACAGATTAATTCAAAAGGGTC
TGGCCGCAAAAAGGTTTATGGTGGCCGATTTTGAGTTTTGTGTGTGATTGCTTTTTCACAATCAGTGTTT
TCAGGATTATGTGATGAACTAGATCTTCAAGTTTCGTTACATTTCATATGTTTTCGGAACTCACGAAGTA
CATATTGGGTATTGTGCTCAAAAAATTCAGCAATCAGCTTCGCTCCGCTGACTTTAGAACCCAAAAAAAT
AGTATGGCCAAACTGACTGTGTTACGATCATTTCAATTTTTCAATACATATTTAAGATTTCTAAGAGTAA
GAAGGTCAAAAACTGTTCTGGAATACATATATATTTTTCAGGTTACAATTAGTCAAAAAGTGCACTGAAA
TATACGTTTTAATTTCACGAATAACCCAATTAGTTCAATGTATTTTTGGTCAACCAACGTTAAAGTTTGG
CTTCCAACCAATTATCATTTCTGATCAACCACAATGTTTTTTCTTTATCTGCAAGTTAATTTTTTATTTT
TATCCAGATGTTTGGCATATTTTTCAATTCTTCACTAGCGCCCACTTCTTGCACTTCCNGCGCCCTGAAT
CTAATGCATCTGTTGCAAGAATTGAAAGANCCAATCANCACATGGTTTTCCTCNCGAGATACCTGAAGAA
AATGAATAAAACCGGAGAAAAAGAGCCCTGNGATNAGNGACNACCGGTTGCTAACAGANACCNTAGCCTG
GGACCTGGGTACGNGANGGCACCGTATGGGTCCACNAAAAATGANTGGCANAGGGGNGCAAACCAGTCCA
GNNCAGAAAATTTGGAAAACCGGAAAACCANGAACCGAAAANNGGGTTGGAAAGTCCGTTTANTTTTAAA
AAAAAAAATTGNNCNNANAAATTACCCTTTTGGNNAAAAANNTTTTTTNCCGCCCCNTTAAAATTTTCCC
AGCCCCCTNTTNCCATTTAATTTAAACCGGGGAA
